>Addgene plasmid #79212 | pAB085e | depositor full sequence | sequence record 148333 | Full Sequence
TCAGATCCTTCCGTATTTAGCCAGTATGTTCTCTAGTGTGGTTCGTTGTTTTTGCGTGAGCCATGAGAAC
GAACCATTGAGATCATGCTTACTTTGCATGTCACTCAAAAATTTTGCCTCAAAACTGGTGAGCTGAATTT
TTGCAGTTAAAGCATCGTGTAGTGTTTTTCTTAGTCCGTTACGTAGGTAGGAATCTGATGTAATGGTTGT
TGGTATTTTGTCACCATTCATTTTTATCTGGTTGTTCTCAAGTTCGGTTACGAGATCCATTTGTCTATCT
AGTTCAACTTGGAAAATCAACGTATCAGTCGGGCGGCCTCGCTTATCAACCACCAATTTCATATTGCTGT
AAGTGTTTAAATCTTTACTTATTGGTTTCAAAACCCATTGGTTAAGCCTTTTAAACTCATGGTAGTTATT
TTCAAGCATTAACATGAACTTAAATTCATCAAGGCTAATCTCTATATTTGCCTTGTGAGTTTTCTTTTGT
GTTAGTTCTTTTAATAACCACTCATAAATCCTCATAGAGTATTTGTTTTCAAAAGACTTAACATGTTCCA
GATTATATTTTATGAATTTTTTTAACTGGAAAAGATAAGGCAATATCTCTTCACTAAAAACTAATTCTAA
TTTTTCGCTTGAGAACTTGGCATAGTTTGTCCACTGGAAAATCTCAAAGCCTTTAACCAAAGGATTCCTG
ATTTCCACAGTTCTCGTCATCAGCTCTCTGGTTGCTTTAGCTAATACACCATAAGCATTTTCCCTACTGA
TGTTCATCATCTGAGCGTATTGGTTATAAGTGAACGATACCGTCCGTTCTTTCCTTGTAGGGTTTTCAAT
CGTGGGGTTGAGTAGTGCCACACAGCATAAAATTAGCTTGGTTTCATGCTCCGTTAAGTCATAGCGACTA
ATCGCTAGTTCATTTGCTTTGAAAACAACTAATTCAGACATACATCTCAATTGGTCTAGGTAATTTTAAT
CACTATACCAATTGAGATGGGCTAGTCAATGATAATTACTAGTCCTTTTCCTTTGAGTTGTGGGTATCTG
TAAATTCTGCTAGACCTTTGCTGGAAAACTTGTAAATTCTGCTAGACCCTCTGTAAATTCCGCTAGACCT
TTGTGTGTTTTTTTTGTTTATATTCAAGTGGTTATAATTTATAGAATAAAGAAAGAATAAAAAAAGATAA
AAAGAATAGATCCCAGCCCTGTGTATAACTCACTACTTTAGTCAGTTCCGCAGTATTACAAAAGGATGTC
GCAAACGCTGTTTGCTCCTCTACAAAACAGACCTTAAAACCCTAAAGGCTTAAGTAGCACCCTCGCAAGC
TCGGGCAAATCGCTGAATATTCCTTTTGTCTCCGACCATCAGGCACCTGAGTCGCTGTCTTTTTCGTGAC
ATTCAGTTCGCTGCGCTCACGGCTCTGGCAGTGAATGGGGGTAAATGGCACTACAGGCGCCTTTTATGGA
TTCATGCAAGGAAACTACCCATAATACAAGAAAAGCCCGTCACGGGCTTCTCAGGGCGTTTTATGGCGGG
TCTGCTATGTGGTGCTATCTGACTTTTTGCTGTTCAGCAGTTCCTGCCCTCTGATTTTCCAGTCTGACCA
CTTCGGATTATCCCGTGACAGGTCATTCAGACTGGCTAATGCACCCAGTAAGGCAGCGGTATCATCAACA
GGCTTACCCGTCGTACGGTCAAGAGGACATCCGGGCAAATGCAACGAAAGGCTCAGTCGAAAGACTGGGC
CTTTCGTTGCGCTGCGGAGACTTAGGGACCCTAATACAAGAAAGTTTGTTCATTAGGCACCCCGGGCTTT
ACACGTAATGCTTCCGGCGCGTATGTTGTGTCGACCGACCTGCAGGTGCAGTAAGGAGGAAAAAAAAATG
AAATTTGGAAACTTTTTGCTTACATACCAACCTCCCCAATTTTCCCAAACAGAGGTAATGAAACGTTTGG
TTAAATTAGGTCGCATCTCTGAGGAGTGTGGTTTTGATACCGTATGGTTACTGGAGCATCATTTCACGGA
GTTTGGTTTGCTTGGTAACCCTTATGTCGCTGCTGCATATTTACTTGGCGCGACTAAAAAATTGAATGTA
GGAACTGCCGCTATTGTTCTTCCCACAGCCCATCCAGTACGCCAACTTGAAGATGTGAATTTATTGGATC
AAATGTCAAAAGGACGATTTCGGTTTGGTATTTGCCGAGGGCTTTACAACAAGGACTTTCGCGTATTCGG
CACAGATATGAATAACAGTCGCGCCTTAGCGGAATGCTGGTACGGGCTGATAAAGAATGGCATGACAGAG
GGATATATGGAAGCTGATAATGAACATATCAAGTTCCATAAGGTAAAAGTAAACCCCGCGGCGTATAGCA
GAGGTGGCGCACCGGTTTATGTGGTGGCTGAATCAGCTTCGACGACTGAGTGGGCTGCTCAATTTGGCCT
ACCGATGATATTAAGTTGGATTATAAATACTAACGAAAAGAAAGCACAACTTGAGCTTTATAATGAAGTG
GCTCAAGAATATGGGCACGATATTCATAATATCGACCATTGCTTATCATATATAACATCTGTAGATCATG
ACTCAATTAAAGCGAAAGAGATTTGCCGGAAATTTCTGGGGCATTGGTATGATTCTTATGTGAATGCTAC
GACTATTTTTGATGATTCAGACCAAACAAGAGGTTATGATTTCAATAAAGGGCAGTGGCGTGACTTTGTA
TTAAAAGGACATAAAGATACTAATCGCCGTATTGATTACAGTTACGAAATCAATCCCGTGGGAACGCCGC
AGGAATGTATTGACATAATTCAAAAAGACATTGATGCTACAGGAATATCAAATATTTGTTGTGGATTTGA
AGCTAATGGAACAGTAGACGAAATTATTGCTTCCATGAAGCTCTTCCAGTCTGATGTCATGCCATTTCTT
AAAGAAAAACAACGTTCGCTATTATATTATGGCGGTGGCGGTAGCGGCGGTGGCGGTAGCGGCGGTGGCG
GTAGCGGCGGTGGCGGTAGCAAATTTGGATTGTTCTTCCTTAACTTCATCAATTCAACAACTGTTCAAGA
ACAGAGTATAGTTCGCATGCAGGAAATAACGGAGTATGTTGATAAGTTGAATTTTGAACAGATTTTAGTG
TATGAAAATCATTTTTCAGATAATGGTGTTGTCGGCGCTCCTCTGACTGTTTCTGGTTTTCTGCTCGGTT
TAACAGAGAAAATTAAAATTGGTTCATTAAATCACATCATTACAACTCATCATCCTGTCCGCATAGCGGA
GGAAGCTTGCTTATTGGATCAGTTAAGTGAAGGGAGATTTATTTTAGGGTTTAGTGATTGCGAAAAAAAA
GATGAAATGCATTTTTTTAATCGCCCGGTTGAATATCAACAGCAACTATTTGAAGAGTGTTATGAAATCA
TTAACGATGCTTTAACAACAGGCTATTGTAATCCAGATAACGATTTTTATAGCTTCCCTAAAATATCTGT
AAATCCCCATGCTTATACGCCAGGCGGACCTCGGAAATATGTAACAGCAACCAGTCATCATATTGTTGAG
TGGGCGGCCAAAAAAGGTATTCCTCTCATCTTTAAGTGGGATGATTCTAATGATGTTAGATATGAATATG
CTGAAAGATATAAAGCCGTTGCGGATAAATATGACGTTGACCTATCAGAGATAGACCATCAGTTAATGAT
ATTAGTTAACTATAACGAAGATAGTAATAAAGCTAAACAAGAGACGCGTGCATTTATTAGTGATTATGTT
CTTGAAATGCACCCTAATGAAAATTTCGAAAATAAACTTGAAGAAATAATTGCAGAAAACGCTGTCGGAA
ATTATACGGAGTGTATAACTGCGGCTAAGTTGGCAATTGAAAAGTGTGGTGCGAAAAGTGTATTGCTGTC
CTTTGAACCAATGAATGATTTGATGAGCCAAAAAAATGTAATCAATATTGTTGATGATAATATTAAGAAG
TACCACACGGAATATACCTAAACGGAGCCAATGTACGCAAAAAACCCCGCTTCAGCGGGGTTTTTTCGCC
AAAAAAAACCCCGCCCTGCCAGGGGCGGGGTTTTTTTTTAGGGCCCTACTGACTGTTAGTTGAGATGAGT
GATCAGATAGATCTTCACGTCAGTACGGGCTTCTGCACCACGGGTGTCTGTAGCCACGACATCGAACTCG
AACATGCCGACCATAGTGGCGCTCGGGTTGAAGTTGAGGGACAGGACGCCGCTGCTCGGGTGCAGCGTGA
AGGCGGACTCACGCACGCCCTCCAGCGAGGGGTCCACCACCATCGTGTCCAGGTCCATCGTGTACGTTAT
GTCTAGGCCTTCGGTATGTGTCGCATGAACAGTGAGTAGTTCCCTGTTGGATGTATCCGTCTCGTAGATG
CCGGCGGTGTAGATCTCACGCTCGAATACTGGCCGCTTGTCATCGTCGTCCTTGTAGTCTACGAATTTTA
CCCTCGCTTCCACGACAACACCGATAATCTTGCAGTTTCCGTTGATAGGAGTCATAGGCCATGAAGGATT
CAGGCCTTTCAGGTACTTCTGACCGCCATCTATGACCAGTTTCTTGAATGTTGCTTCGTTCGCGTCAGTC
AGTTTGGCTACAACAAGGCTTCCATTCACTGGCTCCCGTCCAGTATCTACTAACACCATATGACCTTCAG
GGATGCTTTGACCTACAGGTGAGGTCATGGAATCACCTTCAACCTTCAGCCAGAATCCATTGCCTAATAA
GTTAACGTCACTGTCATACCATTCATCAATGTCCTTGATATCGTAGGGTTCACAAGCTTCACACCACGAA
CGAGCTCTAACCATGCTAATCAATGGATATTTCCCTTTGGGCTCAACGTGCCCAACAAATCTAACATTCG
AATCAGAGGTGCCATTGAGCAGCCAGTCAACACTTACGCCAAGAGCTGACGCAAGTTCTGGTAAAAAGCG
TGGTCGCTTAGTTTTACCGTTTTCGAGCTGCTCTATAGACTGCTGGGTAGTCCCCACCTTTTGAGCAAGT
TCAGCCTGGTTAAGTCCAAGCTGAATTCTTTTGCTTTTTACCCTGCTGCTGATACTCATTTTTTTTTCCT
CCTTACTCTAGTAAAAGTTAAACAAAATTATTTGTAGAGGGAAACCGTTGTGGTCTCCCTTCTCTATCAC
TGATAGGGAGTGGTAAAATAACTCTATCAATGATAGAGTGTCAATCTCTATCACTGATAGGGACAGCAAC
CACTCATAGACCTAGGGCAGCAGATAGGGACGACGTGGTGTTAGCTGTGCTCTAGAATCCTCAGCGAGTT
TGTAGAAACGCAAAAAGGCCATCCGTCAGGATGGCCTTCTGCTTAATTTGATGCCTGGCAGTTTATGGCG
GGCGTCCTGCCCGCCACCCTCCGGGCCGTTGCTTCGCAACGTTCAAATCCGCTCCCGGCGGATTTGTCCT
ACTCAGGAGAGCGTTCACCGACAAACAACAGATAAAACGAAAGGCCCAGTCTTTCGACTGAGCCTTTCGT
TTTATTTGATGCCTGGCAGTTCCCTACTCTCGCATGGGGAGACCCCACACTACCATCGGCGCTACGGCGT
TTCACTTCTGAGTTCGGCATGGGGTCAGGTGGGACCACCGCGCTACTGCCGCCAGGCAAATTCTGTTTTA
TCAGACCGCTTCTGCGTTCTGATTTAATCTGTATCAGGCTGAAAATCTTCTCTCATCCGCCAAAACAGCC
ATGCCCATGGCGTTTACCAATGCTTAATCAGTGAGGCACCTATCTCAGCGATCTGTCTATTTCGTTCATC
CATAGTTGCCTGACTCCCCGTCGTGTAGATAACTACGATACGGGAGGGCTTACCATCTGGCCCCAGTGCT
GCAATGATACCGCGAGACCCACGCTCACCGGCTCCAGATTTATCAGCAATAAACCAGCCAGCCGGAAGGG
CCGAGCGCAGAAGTGGTCCTGCAACTTTATCCGCCTCCATCCAGTCTATTAATTGTTGCCGGGAAGCTAG
AGTAAGTAGTTCGCCAGTTAATAGTTTGCGCAACGTTGTTGCCATTGCTACAGGCATCGTGGTGTCACGC
TCGTCGTTTGGTATGGCTTCATTCAGCTCCGGTTCCCAACGATCAAGGCGAGTTACATGATCCCCCATGT
TGTGCAAAAAAGCGGTTAGCTCCTTCGGTCCTCCGATCGTTGTCAGAAGTAAGTTGGCCGCAGTGTTATC
ACTCATGGTTATGGCAGCACTGCATAATTCTCTTACTGTCATGCCATCCGTAAGATGCTTTTCTGTGACT
GGTGAGTACTCAACCAAGTCATTCTGAGAATAGTGTATGCGGCGACCGAGTTGCTCTTGCCCGGCGTCAA
TACGGGATAATACCGCGCCACATAGCAGAACTTTAAAAGTGCTCATCATTGGAAAACGTTCTTCGGGGCG
AAAACTCTCAAGGATCTTACCGCTGTTGAGATCCAGTTCGATGTAACCCACTCGTGCACCCAACTGATCT
TCAGCATCTTTTACTTTCACCAGCGTTTCTGGGTGAGCAAAAACAGGAAGGCAAAATGCCGCAAAAAAGG
GAATAAGGGCGACACGGAAATGTTGAATACTCATACTCTTCCTTTTTCAATATTATTGAAGCATTTATCA
GGGTTATTGTCTCATGAGCGGATACATATTTGAATGTATTTAGAAAAATAAACAAATAGGGGTTCCGCGC
ACATTTCCCCGAAAAGTGCCACCTGACGTCTAAGAAACCATTATTATCATGACATTAACCTATAAAAATA
GGCGTATCACGAGGCCCTTAGGCCAAATAGGCCGT
Features (pLannotate 1.2.2; 15 found; start..end, strand, type, name):
      1..951     -  CDS            Rep101: RepA protein needed for replication with the pSC101 origin; rep101
    999..1221    -  rep_origin     pSC101 ori: low-copy replication origin that requires the Rep101 protein
   1723..1758    -  terminator     rrnB T1 terminator (fragment): Escherichia coli rrnB; transcription terminator T1 from the E. coli rrnB gene
   1888..2967    +  CDS            luxA: LUXA1_PHOLU - Experimental evidence at protein level: Swiss-Prot protein existence level 1. Light-emitting reaction in luminous bacteria. From Photorhabdus luminescens (Xenorhabdus luminescens).
   3031..4011    +  CDS            LuxB: LuxB luciferase subunit; luxB; from the Photorhabdus luminescens bioluminescence operon
   4446..4466    -  CDS            FLAG (fragment): FLAG® epitope tag, followed by an enterokinase cleavage site
   4482..5084    -  CDS            C2 (fragment): RPC2_BPP22 - Experimental evidence at protein level: Swiss-Prot protein existence level 1. This protein allows the phage to reside inactively in the chromosome of its host bacterium. This lysogenic state is maintained by binding of regulatory protein C2 to the OR and OL operators, preventing transcription of proteins necessary for lytic development. From Salmonella phage P22 (Bacteriophage P22).
   5170..5191    -  promoter       tight TRE promoter (fragment): Tet-responsive promoter PTight, consisting of seven tet operator sequences followed by the minimal CMV promoter
   5190..5224    -  promoter       tetA promoter: contains a tet operator sequence that enables repression by TetR
   5225..5243    -  protein_bind   tet operator: tetO; bacterial operator O2 for the tetR and tetA genes tetracycline repressor TetR
   5333..5360    -  terminator     rrnB T2 terminator: transcription terminator T2 from the E. coli rrnB gene
   5452..5538    -  terminator     rrnB T1 terminator: Escherichia coli rrnB; transcription terminator T1 from the E. coli rrnB gene
   5540..5655    -  ncRNA          5S rRNA: Accession: RF00001 - 5S ribosomal RNA
   5754..6614    -  CDS            AmpR: β-lactamase; bla; confers resistance to ampicillin, carbenicillin, and related antibiotics
   6615..6719    -  promoter       AmpR promoter: bla
