[The description below was written by a language model from this plasmid's Addgene catalogue record and pLannotate feature annotations shown in this document.]
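Description:
pAB085e is a low-copy bacterial expression plasmid built on an SC101 backbone. It replicates in E. coli through the pSC101 origin together with the plasmid-encoded Rep101 (RepA) protein, and it is selected with ampicillin via a β-lactamase gene under its own promoter. The annotated sequence is 6,825 nt, and the record describes its purpose as directed evolution of protein-protein interactions.

The payload consists of two synthetic cassettes that together have the layout of a bacterial two-hybrid-style reporter. In one orientation, a PlacZ-opt promoter carrying an OR1 operator drives luxA and luxB, the two subunits of Photorhabdus luminescens luciferase, giving a luminescent readout of transcription from that promoter. In the opposite orientation, a tetracycline-regulated promoter (a tetA promoter with a tet operator, repressible by TetR) drives a fusion named 434cI-TnTBR3-F7. This places a phage 434 cI repressor DNA-binding domain upstream of a TnTBR3-F7 fragment, the presumed target protein. The automated annotation labels the repressor region as a fragment of the related P22 C2 repressor, which most likely reflects homology rather than a true discrepancy, and it also detects a partial FLAG-like match nearby. The short "tight TRE" hit appears to be just the tet operator sequence. rrnB T1 and T2 terminators insulate the cassettes from one another and from the backbone.

As far as the record supports, the operator-bound 434cI fusion would recruit an interacting partner supplied from another construct, activating luxAB expression so that binding strength can be measured as luminescence. The record does not specify the partner protein or the source of TetR.
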