Addgene plasmid #79212: pAB085e
Purpose: Directed Evolution of Protein-Protein Interactions
Depositing lab: David Liu. Depositing organization: Harvard University. Publication: Continuous evolution of Bacillus thuringiensis toxins overcomes insect resistance. Badran AH, Guzov VM, Huai Q, Kemp MM, Vishwanath P, Kain W, Nance AM, Evdokimov A, Moshiri F, Turner KH, Wang P, Malvar T, Liu DR. Nature. 2016 May 5;533(7601):58-63. doi: 10.1038/nature17938. Epub 2016 Apr 27. PubMed 27120167.
Backbone
  Vector backbone: SC101
  Backbone manufacturer: David Liu Lab
  Backbone size w/o insert (bp): 2992
  Vector type: Bacterial Expression
Growth in bacteria
  Bacterial resistance: Ampicillin, 100 μg/mL
  Growth temperature: 37°C
  Growth strain: NEB Turbo
  Copy number: Low Copy
Gene/Insert
  Gene/Insert name: PlacZ-opt (OR1) luxAB; Ptet 434cI-TnTBR3-F7
  Species: Synthetic
  Promoter: PlacZ-opt (OR1); Ptet
  Cloning method: Ligation Independent Cloning
  Sequencing primers: 5′ n/a; 3′ n/a
Terms and licenses: Academic/Nonprofit Terms; Industry Terms: Not Available to Industry
How to cite: pAB085e was a gift from David Liu (Addgene plasmid # 79212 ; http://n2t.net/addgene:79212 ; RRID:Addgene_79212)
