>Addgene plasmid #79212 | pAB085e | addgene partial sequence | sequence record 151285 | pCL52_2-F 5'-GCTTCTCAGGGCGTTTTATG-3'
GCCCTCTGATTTTCCAGTCTGACCACTTCGGATTATCCCGTGACAGGTCATTCAGACTGGCTAATGCACC
CAGTAAGGCAGCGGTATCATCAACAGGCTTACCCGTCGTACGGTCAAGAGGACATCCGGGCAAATGCAAC
GAAAGGCTCAGTCGAAAGACTGGGCCTTTCGTTGCGCTGCGGAGACTTAGGGACCCTAATACAAGAAAGT
TTGTTCATTAGGCACCCCGGGCTTTACACGTAATGCTTCCGGCGCGTATGTTGTGTCGACCGACCTGCAG
GTGCAGTAAGGAGGAAAAAAAAATGAAATTTGGAAACTTTTTGCTTACATACCAACCTCCCCAATTTTCC
CAAACAGAGGTAATGAAACGTTTGGTTAAATTAGGTCGCATCTCTGAGGAGTGTGGTTTTGATACCGTAT
GGTTACTGGAGCATCATTTCACGGAGTTTGGTTTGCTTGGTAACCCTTATGTCGCTGCTGCATATTTACT
TGGCGCGACTAAAAAATTGAATGTAGGAACTGCCGCTATTGTTCTTCCCACAGCCCATCCAGTACGCCAA
CTTGAAGATGTGAATTTATTGGATCAAATGTCAAAAGGACGATTTCGGTTTGGTATTTGCCGAGGGCTTT
ACAACAAGGACTTTCGCGTATTCGGCACAGATATGAATAACAGTCGCGCCTTAGCGGAATGCTGGTACGG
GCTGATAAAGAATGGCATGACAGAGGGATATATGGAAGCTGATAATGAACATATCAAGTTCCATAAGGTA
A
