>Addgene plasmid #79212 | pAB085e | addgene partial sequence | sequence record 151286 | Amp-F 5'-AAGCCCTCCCGTATCGTAGT-3'
ATAGACAGATCGCTGAGATAGGTGCCTCACTGATTAAGCATTGGTAAACGCCATGGGCATGGCTGTTTTG
GCGGATGAGAGAAGATTTTCAGCCTGATACAGATTAAATCAGAACGCAGAAGCGGTCTGATAAAACAGAA
TTTGCCTGGCGGCAGTAGCGCGGTGGTCCCACCTGACCCCATGCCGAACTCAGAAGTGAAACGCCGTAGC
GCCGATGGTAGTGTGGGGTCTCCCCATGCGAGAGTAGGGAACTGCCAGGCATCAAATAAAACGAAAGGCT
CAGTCGAAAGACTGGGCCTTTCGTTTTATCTGTTGTTTGTCGGTGAACGCTCTCCTGAGTAGGACAAATC
CGCCGGGAGCGGATTTGAACGTTGCGAAGCAACGGCCCGGAGGGTGGCGGGCAGGACGCCCGCCATAAAC
TGCCAGGCATC
