>Addgene plasmid #79212 | pAB085e | addgene partial sequence | sequence record 152347 | LuxB-F 5'-gtcctttgaaccaatgaatg-3'
GATAATATTAAGAAGTACCACACGGAATATACCTAAACGGAGCCAATGTACGCAAAAAACCCCGCTTCAG
CGGGGTTTTTTCGCCAAAAAAAACCCCGCCCTGCCAGGGGCGGGGTTTTTTTTTAGGGCCCTACTGACTG
TTAGTTGAGATGAGTGATCAGATAGATCTTCACGTCAGTACGGGCTTCTGCACCACGGGTGTCTGTAGCC
ACGACATCGAACTCGAACATGCCGACCATAGTGGCGCTCGGGTTGAAGTTGAGGGACAGGACGCCGCTGC
TCGGGTGCAGCGTGAAGGCGGACTCACGCACGCCCTCCAGCGAGGGGTCCACCACCATCGTGTCCAGGTC
CATCGTGTACGTTATGTCTAGGCCTTCGGTATGTGTCGCATGAACAGTGAGTAGTTCCCTGTTGGATGTA
TCCGTCTCGTAGATGCCGGCGGTGTAGATCTCACGCTCGAATACTGGCCGCTTGTCATCGTCGTCCTTGT
AGTCTACGAATTTTACCCTCGCTTCCACGACAACACCGATAATCTTGCAGTTTCCGTTGATAGGAGTCAT
AGGCCATGAAGGATTCAGGCCTTTCAGGTACTTCTGACCGCCATCTATGACCAGTTTCTTGAATGTTGCT
TCGTTCGCGTCAGTCAGTTTGGCTACAACAAGGCTTCCATTCACTGGCTCCCG
